>Addgene plasmid #228659 | WESSV strain SAH177 NS2B-NS3 protease fusion with non cleavable linker | addgene full sequence | sequence record 461599 | Addgene NGS Result
AGAGGATCGAGATCTCGATCCCGCGAAATTAATACGACTCACTATAGGGGAATTGTGAGCGGATAACAAT
TCCCCTCTAGAAATAATTTTGTTTAACTTTAAGAAGGAGATATACATATGCACCATCATCATCATCATTC
TTCTGGTGCGAGCTGGAGTCACCCACAATTCGAGAAAGGTGGTGGCTCTGGTGGCGGTTCAGGCGGCTCC
GCCTGGTCCCATCCACAGTTTGAAAAGGGTTCTGGTGTAGATCTGGGTACCGAGAACCTGTACTTCCAAT
CCATGAGCGGCAAGGTGGATGGGTTAGTAATTAAGAAAGTAGCAGACGTTACATGGGATGAAGATGCCGA
AATATCCGGGGCATCTCATCGCTATGATGTTGAACAGACCGATACGGGTGAGTTTAAACTGCGAAACGAA
GAGCCAGCACCGTGGGCGGGCGGAGGGGGCTCGGGCGGAGGAGGAGGTGTGTTATGGGACATTCCAACGG
TAGTTCCGCCGGAGGAAGTATCCTATTTAGAGGATGGCGTGTACACCATCAATCAGAATTCTTTTCTGGG
CCTTGCGCAGAAAGGTGTTGGTGTGGTCAAAGATGGTGTATTTCATACTATGTGGCACGTGACGCGCGGG
GCATTCCTGCTGCATGCCGGCAAAAGAATGACCCCTAGTTGGGCCAATGTGAAAGAAGATCTGATTTCAT
ATGGCGGCGGATGGAAATTGGATGCTAAATGGGACGGTTCAGAAGAGGTTCAGTTGATTGCAGTGAGTCC
CGGAAAGGTCCCGGTGAACGTTCAGACTACACCATCTGTTTTTCAATTAAAGAATGGGAAAGAAATTGGG
GCGGTTAATTTGGACTACCCGTCCGGAACAAGTGGCTCACCCATCTTAAATAAAAATGGCGATGTTATCG
GCCTGTACGGCAACGGCATACTGATTGGTAACAATACTTACGTCTCCGCAATTGCGCAATCGGATAGCGT
AGAGGAATAATGACTCGAGCACCCGTCGACAAGCTTGCGGCCGCACTCGAGCACCACCACCACCACCACT
GAGATCCGGCTGCTAACAAAGCCCGAAAGGAAGCTGAGTTGGCTGCTGCCACCGCTGAGCAATAACTAGC
ATAACCCCTTGGGGCCTCTAAACGGGTCTTGAGGGGTTTTTTGCTGAAAGGAGGAACTATATCCGGATTG
GCGAATGGG
[124 nt withheld, positions 1200-1323]
C
[91 nt withheld, positions 1325-1415]
A
[49 nt withheld, positions 1417-1465]
CCTTTGACGTTGGAGTCCACGTTCTTT
[37 nt withheld, positions 1493-1529]
ACCCTATCTCGGTCTATTCTTTTGATTTATAAGGGATTTTGCCGATTTCGGCCTATTGGTTAAAAAATGA
GCTGATTTAACAAAAATTTAACGCGAATTTTAACAAAATATTAACGCTTACAATTTAGGTGGCACTTTTC
GGGGAAATGTGCGCGGAACCCCTATTTGTTTATTTTTCTAAATACATTCAAATATGTATCCGCTCATGAA
TTAATTCTTAGAAAAACTCATCGAGCATCAAATGAAACTGCAATTTATTCATATCAGGATTATCAATACC
ATATTTTTGAAAAAGCCGTTTCTGTAATGAAGGAGAAAACTCACCGAGGCAGTTCCATAGGATGGCAAGA
TCCTGGTATCGGTCTGCTATTCCGACTCGTCCAACATCAATACAACCTATTAATTTCCCCTCGTCAAAAA
TAAGGTTATCAAGTGAGAAATCACCATGAGTGACGACTGAATCCGGTGAGAATGGCAAAAGTTTATGCAT
TTCTTTCCAGACTTGTTCAACAGGCCAGCCATTACGCTCGTCATCAAAATCACTCGCATCAACCAAACCG
TTATTCATTCGTGATTGCGCCTGAGCGAGACGAAATACGCGATCGCTGTTAAAAGGACAATTACAAACAG
GAATCGAATGCAACCGGCGCAGGAACACTGCCAGCGCATCAACAATATTTTCACCTGAATCAGGATATTC
TTCTAATACCTGGAATGCTGTTTTCCCGGGGATCGCAGTGGTGAGTAACCATGCATCATCAGGAGTACGG
ATAAAATGCTTGATGGTCGGAAGAGGCATAAATTCCGTCAGCCAGTTTAGTCTGACCATCTCATCTGTAA
CATCATTGGCAACGCTACCTTTGCCATGTTTCAGAAACAACTCTGGCGCATCGGGCTTCCCATACAATCG
ATAGATTGTCGCACCTGATTGCCCGACATTATCGCGAGCCCATTTATACCCATATAAATCAGCATCCATG
TTGGAATTTAATCGCGGCCTAGAGCAAGACGTTTCCCGTTGAATATGGCTCATAACACCCCTTGTATTAC
TGTTTATGTAAGCAGACAGTTTTATTGTTCATGACCAAAATCCCTTAACGTGAGTTTTCGTTCCACTGAG
CGTCAGACCCCGTAGAAAAGATCAAAGGATCTTCTTGAGATCCTTTTTTTCTGCGCGTAATCTGCTGCTT
GCAAACAAAAAAACCACCGCTACCAGCGGTGGTTTGTTTGCCGGATCAAGAGCTACCAACTCTTTTTCCG
AAGGTAACTGGCTTCAGCAGAGCGCAGATACCAAATACTGTCCTTCTAGTGTAGCCGTAGTTAGGCCACC
ACTTCAAGAACTCTGTAGCACCGCCTACATACCTCGCTCTGCTAATCCTGTTACCAGTGGCTGCTGCCAG
TGGCGATAAGTCGTGTCTTACCGGGTTGGACTCAAGACGATAGTTACCGGATAAGGCGCAGCGGTCGGGC
TGAACGGGGGGTTCGTGCACACAGCCCAGCTTGGAGCGAACGACCTACACCGAACTGAGATACCTACAGC
GTGAGCTATGAGAAAGCGCCACGCTTCCCGAAGGGAGAAAGGCGGACAGGTATCCGGTAAGCGGCAGGGT
CGGAACAGGAGAGCGCACGAGGGAGCTTCCAGGGGGAAACGCCTGGTATCTTTATAGTCCTGTCGGGTTT
CGCCACCTCTGACTTGAGCGTCGATTTTTGTGATGCTCGTCAGGGGGGCGGAGCCTATGGAAAAACGCCA
GCAACGCGGCCTTTTTACGGTTCCTGGCCTTTTGCTGGCCTTTTGCTCACATGTTCTTTCCTGCGTTATC
CCCTGATTCTGTGGATAACCGTATTACCGCCTTTGAGTGAGCTGATACCGCTCGCCGCAGCCGAACGACC
GAGCGCAGCGAGTCAGTGAGCGAGGAAGCGGAAGAGCGCCTGATGCGGTATTTTCTCCTTACGCATCTGT
GCGGTATTTCACACCGCAATGGTGCACTCTCAGTACAATCTGCTCTGATGCCGCATAGTTAAGCCAGTAT
ACACTCCGCTATCGCTACGTGACTGGGTCATGGCTGCGCCCCGACACCCGCCAACACCCGCTGACGCGCC
CTGACGGGCTTGTCTGCTCCCGGCATCCGCTTACAGACAAGCTGTGACCGTCTCCGGGAGCTGCATGTGT
CAGAGGTTTTCACCGTCATCACCGAAACGCGCGAGGCAGCTGCGGTAAAGCTCATCAGCGTGGTCGTGAA
GCGATTCACAGATGTCTGCCTGTTCATCCGCGTCCAGCTCGTTGAGTTTCTCCAGAAGCGTTAATGTCTG
GCTTCTGATAAAGCGGGCCATGTTAAGGGCGGTTTTTTCCTGTTTGGTCACTGATGCCTCCGTGTAAGGG
GGATTTCTGTTCATGGGGGTAATGATACCGATGAAACGAGAGAGGATGCTCACGATACGGGTTACTGATG
ATGAACATGCCCGGTTACTGGAACGTTGTGAGGGTAAACAACTGGCGGTATGGATGCGGCGGGACCAGAG
AAAAATCACTCAGGGTCAATGCCAGCGCTTCGTTAATACAGATGTAGGTGTTCCACAGGGTAGCCAGCAG
CATCCTGCGATGCAGATCCGGAACATAATGGTGCAGGGCGCTGACTTCCGCGTTTCCAGACTTTACGAAA
CACGGAAACCGAAGACCATTCATGTTGTTGCTCAGGTCGCAGACGTTTTGCAGCAGCAGTCGCTTCACGT
TCGCTCGCGTATCGGTGATTCATTCTGCTAACCAGTAAGGCAACCCCGCCAGCCTAGCCGGGTCCTCAAC
GACAGGAGCACGATCATGCGCACCCGTGGGGCCGCCATGCCGGCGATAATGGCCTGCTTCTCGCCGAAAC
GTTTGGTGGCGGGACCAGTGACGAAGGCTTGAGCGAGGGCGTGCAAGATTCCGAATACCGCAAGCGACAG
GCCGATCATCGTCGCGCTCCAGCGAAAGTGGTCCTCGCCGAAAATGACCCAGAGCGCTGCCGGCACCTGT
CCTACGAGTTGCATGATAAAGAAGACAGTCATAAGTGCGGCGACGATAGTCATGCCCCGCGCCCACCGGA
AGGAGCTGACTGGGTTGAAGGCTCTCAAGGGCATCGGTCGAGATCCCGGTGCCTAATGAGTGAGCTAACT
TACATTAATTGCGTTGCGCTCACTGCCCGCTTTCCAGTCGGGAAACCTGTCGTGCCAGCTGCATTAATGA
ATCGGCCAACGCGCGGGGAGAGGCGGTTTGCGTATTGGGCGCCAGGGTGGTTTTTCTTTTCACCAGTGAG
ACGGGCAACAGCTGATTGCCCTTCACCGCCTGGCCCTGAGAGAGTTGCAGCAAGCGGTCCACGCTGGTTT
GCCCCAGCAGGCGAAAATCCTGTTTGATGGTGGTTAACGGCGGGATATAACATGAGCTGTCTTCGGTATC
GTCGTATCCCACTACCGAGATATCCGCACCAACGCGCAGCCCGGACTCGGTAATGGCGCGCATTGCGCCC
AGCGCCATCTGATCGTTGGCAACCAGCATCGCAGTGGGAACGATGCCCTCATTCAGCATTTGCATGGTTT
GTTGAAAACCGGACATGGCACTCCAGTCGCCTTCCCGTTCCGCTATCGGCTGAATTTGATTGCGAGTGAG
ATATTTATGCCAGCCAGCCAGACGCAGACGCGCCGAGACAGAACTTAATGGGCCCGCTAACAGCGCGATT
TGCTGGTGACCCAATGCGACCAGATGCTCCACGCCCAGTCGCGTACCGTCTTCATGGGAGAAAATAATAC
TGTTGATGGGTGTCTGGTCAGAGACATCAAGAAATAACGCCGGAACATTAGTGCAGGCAGCTTCCACAGC
AATGGCATCCTGGTCATCCAGCGGATAGTTAATGATCAGCCCACTGACGCGTTGCGCGAGAAGATTGTGC
ACCGCCGCTTTACAGGCTTCGACGCCGCTTCGTTCTACCATCGACACCACCACGCTGGCACCCAGTTGAT
CGGCGCGAGATTTAATCGCCGCGACAATTTGCGACGGCGCGTGCAGGGCCAGACTGGAGGTGGCAACGCC
AATCAGCAACGACTGTTTGCCCGCCAGTTGTTGTGCCACGCGGTTGGGAATGTAATTCAGCTCCGCCATC
GCCGCTTCCACTTTTTCCCGCGTTTTCGCAGAAACGTGGCTGGCCTGGTTCACCACGCGGGAAACGGTCT
GATAAGAGACACCGGCATACTCTGCGACATCGTATAACGTTACTGGTTTCACATTCACCACCCTGAATTG
ACTCTCTTCCGGGCGCTATCATGCCATACCGCGAAAGGTTTTGCGCCATTCGATGGTGTCCGGGATCTCG
ACGCTCTCCCTTATGCGACTCCTGCATTAGGAAGCAGCCCAGTAGTAGGTTGAGGCCGTTGAGCACCGCC
GCCGCAAGGAATGGTGCATGCAAGGAGATGGCGCCCAACAGTCCCCCGGCCACGGGGCCTGCCACCATAC
CCACGCCGAAACAAGCGCTCATGAGCCCGAAGTGGCGAGCCCGATCTTCCCCATCGGTGATGTCGGCGAT
ATAGGCGCCAGCAACCGCACCTGTGGCGCCGGTGATGCCGGCCACGATGCGTCCGGCGT
Features (pLannotate 1.2.2; 19 found; start..end, strand, type, name):
     30..48      +  promoter       T7 promoter: promoter for bacteriophage T7 RNA polymerase
     49..73      +  protein_bind   lac operator: The lac repressor binds to the lac operator to inhibit transcription in E. coli. This inhibition can be relieved by adding lactose or isopropyl-β-D-thiogalactopyranoside (IPTG). lac repressor encoded by lacI
     88..110     +  RBS            RBS: efficient ribosome binding site from bacteriophage T7 gene 10 (Olins and Rangwala, 1989)
    466..987     +  CDS            POLG_DEN2T (fragment): Experimental evidence at protein level: Swiss-Prot protein existence level 1. [Serine protease NS3]: Displays three enzymatic activities: serine protease, NTPase and RNA helicase. NS3 serine protease, in association with NS2B, performs its autocleavage and cleaves the polyprotein at dibasic sites in the cytoplasm: C-prM, NS2A-NS2B, NS2B- NS3, NS3-NS4A, NS4A-2K and NS4B-NS5. NS3 RNA helicase binds RNA and unwinds dsRNA in the 3' to 5' direction. From Dengue virus type 2 (strain Tonga/EKB194/1974) (DENV-2).
   1032..1049    +  CDS            9xHis (fragment): 9xHis affinity tag
   1059..1108    +  CDS            SET1 (fragment): solubility-enhancement tag derived from T7 phage gene 10B
   1116..1163    +  terminator     T7 terminator: transcription terminator for bacteriophage T7 RNA polymerase
   1200..1628    +  rep_origin     f1 ori (sequence partly withheld): f1 bacteriophage origin of replication; arrow indicates direction of (+) strand synthesis
   1681..1738    +  promoter       AmpR promoter (fragment): bla
   1747..2562    -  CDS            KanR: aminoglycoside phosphotransferase; aph(3')-Ia; confers resistance to kanamycin in bacteria or G418 (Geneticin®) in eukaryotes
   2684..3272    +  rep_origin     ori: high-copy-number ColE1/pMB1/pBR322/pUC origin of replication
   3458..3597    -  misc_feature   bom: basis of mobility region from pBR322
   3699..3890    -  CDS            rop: Rop protein, which maintains plasmids at low copy number; rop
   3907..4287    +  CDS            YPB1_ECOLX: Protein predicted: Swiss-Prot protein existence level 4. From Escherichia coli.
   4359..4650    -  CDS            TcR (fragment): tetracycline efflux protein; tet; confers resistance to tetracycline
   4665..4686    -  protein_bind   CAP binding site: CAP binding activates transcription in the presence of cAMP. E. coli catabolite activator protein
   4699..5781    -  CDS            lacI: lac repressor; lacI; The lac repressor binds to the lac operator to inhibit transcription in E. coli. This inhibition can be relieved by adding lactose or isopropyl-β-D-thiogalactopyranoside (IPTG).
   5782..5859    -  promoter       lacI promoter: lacI
   5867..8       -  CDS            TcR (fragment) (across the origin): tetracycline efflux protein; tet; confers resistance to tetracycline
