[The description below was written by a language model from this plasmid's Addgene catalogue record and pLannotate feature annotations shown in this document.]
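Description:
WESSV strain SAH177 NS2B-NS3 protease fusion with non cleavable linker is a bacterial expression plasmid built by Golden Gate cloning in the pNIC-NHSTIIT-GG backbone, a pET-style T7 vector. The sequenced plasmid is about 6.1 kb. It is propagated in E. coli through a ColE1/pMB1-type origin and selected with kanamycin via the aph(3')-Ia gene. The catalogue lists it as high copy, although the annotation also finds the pBR322 bom region and a rop gene, which normally moderates copy number. An f1 origin and remnant fragments of a tetracycline resistance gene are also present as backbone leftovers.

The 876 bp insert encodes a portion of the Wesselsbron virus NS2B protease cofactor joined to the NS3 protease domain through a linker that the enzyme cannot cleave, giving a single-chain form of the two-component flaviviral serine protease. The annotation tool recognised the NS3 part only by homology to the dengue virus 2 polyprotein; the record gives the source as Wesselsbron virus. Expression is driven by a T7 promoter with an adjacent lac operator and the T7 gene 10 ribosome binding site, ends at a T7 terminator, and is kept repressed until IPTG induction by plasmid-encoded lacI. This arrangement requires a host that supplies T7 RNA polymerase. According to the catalogue, the protein carries an N-terminal His tag, Twin-Strep tag and TEV protease site for affinity purification and tag removal, though these were not annotated in the feature table. The short His and T7 gene 10-derived fragments detected downstream of the insert are probably vector remnants, and the record does not show whether they are translated. The stated purpose is production of recombinant protease for biochemical assays.
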