Addgene plasmid #228659: WESSV strain SAH177 NS2B-NS3 protease fusion with non cleavable linker
Purpose: Bacterial expression of the fusion of the NS2B-NS3 protease from Wesselsbron virus for biochemical assay
Depositing lab: ASAP Discovery & Frank von Delft. Depositing organization: University of Oxford.
Backbone
  Vector backbone: pNIC-NHSTIIT-GG
  Backbone manufacturer: Centre for Medicines Discovery
  Vector type: Bacterial Expression
Growth in bacteria
  Bacterial resistance: Kanamycin, 50 μg/mL
  Growth temperature: 37°C
  Growth strain: DH5alpha
  Copy number: High Copy
Gene/Insert
  Gene/Insert name: Wesselsbron virus portion of NS2B protease fused to NS3
  Species: Wesselsbron virus
  Insert size (bp): 876
  GenBank ID: YP_002922020.1
  Tag / fusion protein: His-Twin Strep-Tev (N terminal on insert)
  Cloning method: Golden Gate
Terms and licenses: Academic/Nonprofit Terms; Industry Terms: Not Available to Industry
Depositor comments: Fusion of WESSV NS2B and NS3 proteases
How to cite: WESSV strain SAH177 NS2B-NS3 protease fusion with non cleavable linker was a gift from ASAP Discovery & Frank von Delft (Addgene plasmid # 228659 ; http://n2t.net/addgene:228659 ; RRID:Addgene_228659)
