>Addgene plasmid #228659 | WESSV strain SAH177 NS2B-NS3 protease fusion with non cleavable linker | depositor partial sequence | sequence record 449320 | Coding region for expression
ATGCACCATCATCATCATCATTCTTCTGGTGCGAGCTGGAGTCACCCACAATTCGAGAAAGGTGGTGGCT
CTGGTGGCGGTTCAGGCGGCTCCGCCTGGTCCCATCCACAGTTTGAAAAGGGTTCTGGTGTAGATCTGGG
TACCGAGAACCTGTACTTCCAATCCATGAGCGGCAAGGTGGATGGGTTAGTAATTAAGAAAGTAGCAGAC
GTTACATGGGATGAAGATGCCGAAATATCCGGGGCATCTCATCGCTATGATGTTGAACAGACCGATACGG
GTGAGTTTAAACTGCGAAACGAAGAGCCAGCACCGTGGGCGGGCGGAGGGGGCTCGGGCGGAGGAGGAGG
TGTGTTATGGGACATTCCAACGGTAGTTCCGCCGGAGGAAGTATCCTATTTAGAGGATGGCGTGTACACC
ATCAATCAGAATTCTTTTCTGGGCCTTGCGCAGAAAGGTGTTGGTGTGGTCAAAGATGGTGTATTTCATA
CTATGTGGCACGTGACGCGCGGGGCATTCCTGCTGCATGCCGGCAAAAGAATGACCCCTAGTTGGGCCAA
TGTGAAAGAAGATCTGATTTCATATGGCGGCGGATGGAAATTGGATGCTAAATGGGACGGTTCAGAAGAG
GTTCAGTTGATTGCAGTGAGTCCCGGAAAGGTCCCGGTGAACGTTCAGACTACACCATCTGTTTTTCAAT
TAAAGAATGGGAAAGAAATTGGGGCGGTTAATTTGGACTACCCGTCCGGAACAAGTGGCTCACCCATCTT
AAATAAAAATGGCGATGTTATCGGCCTGTACGGCAACGGCATACTGATTGGTAACAATACTTACGTCTCC
GCAATTGCGCAATCGGATAGCGTAGAGGAATAATGA
